>Addgene plasmid #237568 | pMIHP-16231 C.FLAG.OLLAS | addgene full sequence | sequence record 477165 | Addgene NGS Result
TTTTCCCAGTCACGACGTTGTAAAACGACGGCGCAAGGAATGGTGCATGCAAGGAGATGGCGCCCAACAG
TCCCCCGGCCACGGGGCCTGCCACCATACCCACGCCGAAACAAGCGCTCATGAGCCCGAAGTGGCGAGCC
CGATCTTCCCCATCGGTGATGTCGGCGATATAGGCGCCAGCAACCGCACCTGTGGCGCCGGTGATGCCGG
CCACGATGCGTCCGGCGTAGAGGCGATTAGTCCAATTTGTTAAAGACAGGATATCAGTGGTCCAGGCTCT
AGTTTTGACTCAACAATATCACCAGCTGAAGCCTATAGAGTACGAGCCATAGATAAAATAAAAGATTTTA
TTTAGTCTCCAGAAAAAGGGGGGAATGAAAGACCCCACCTGTAGGTTTGGCAAGCTAGCTTAAGTAACGC
CATTTTGCAAGGCATGGAAAATACATAACTGAGAATAGAGAAGTTCAGATCAAGGTTAGGAACAGAGAGA
CAGCAGAATATGGGCCAAACAGGATATCTGTGGTAAGCAGTTCCTGCCCCGGCTCAGGGCCAAGAACAGA
TGGTCCCCAGATGCGGTCCCGCCCTCAGCAGTTTCTAGAGAACCATCAGATGTTTCCAGGGTGCCCCAAG
GACCTGAAATGACCCTGTGCCTTATTTGAACTAACCAATCAGTTCGCTTCTCGCTTCTGTTCGCGCGCTT
CTGCTCCCCGAGCTCAATAAAAGAGCCCACAACCCCTCACTCGGCGCGCCAGTCCTCCGATAGACTGCGT
CGCCCGGGTACCCGTATTCCCAATAAAGCCTCTTGCTGTTTGCATCCGAATCGTGGACTCGCTGATCCTT
GGGAGGGTCTCCTCAGATTGATTGACTGCCCACCTCGGGGGTCTTTCATTTGGAGGTTCCACCGAGATTT
GGAGACCCCTGCCCAGGGACCACCGACCCCCCCGCCGGGAGGTAAGCTGGCCAGCGGTCGTTTCGTGTCT
GTCTCTGTCTTTGTGCGTGTTTGTGCCGGCATCTAATGTTTGCGCCTGCGTCTGTACTAGTTAGCTAACT
AGCTCTGTATCTGGCGGACCCGTGGTGGAACTGACGAGTTCTGAACACCCGGCCGCAACCCTGGGAGACG
TCCCAGGGACTTTGGGGGCCGTTTTTGTGGCCCGACCTGAGGAAGGGAGTCGATGTGGAATCCGACCCCG
TCAGGATATGTGGTTCTGGTAGGAGACGAGAACCTAAAACAGTTCCCGCCTCCGTCTGAATTTTTGCTTT
CGGTTTGGAACCGAAGCCGCGCGTCTTGTCTGCTGCAGCGCTGCAGCATCGTTCTGTGTTGTCTCTGTCT
GACTGTGTTTCTGTATTTGTCTGAAAATTAGGGCCAGACTGTTACCACTCCCTTAAGTTTGACCTTAGGT
CACTGGAAAGATGTCGAGCGGATCGCTCACAACCAGTCGGTAGATGTCAAGAAGAGACGTTGGGTTACCT
TCTGCTCTGCAGAATGGCCAACCTTTAACGTCGGATGGCCGCGAGACGGCACCTTTAACCGAGACCTCAT
CACCCAGGTTAAGATCAAGGTCTTTTCACCTGGCCCGCATGGACACCCAGACCAGGTCCCCTACATCGTG
ACCTGGGAAGCCTTGGCTTTTGACCCCCCTCCCTGGGTCAAGCCCTTTGTACACCCTAAGCCTCCGCCTC
CTCTTCCTCCATCCGCCCCGTCTCTCCCCCTTGAACCTCCTCGTTCGACCCCGCCTCGATCCTCCCTTTA
TCCAGCCCTCACTCCTTCTCTAGGCGCCGGAATTCCGAACAGTCTTCCGTAATAGAAGACACAAGGCTCG
AGCGGGATCAATTCCGCCCCCCCCCTAACGTTACTGGCCGAAGCCGCTTGGAATAAGGCCGGTGTGCGTT
TGTCTATATGTTATTTTCCACCATATTGCCGTCTTTTGGCAATGTGAGGGCCCGGAAACCTGGCCCTGTC
TTCTTGACGAGCATTCCTAGGGGTCTTTCCCCTCTCGCCAAAGGAATGCAAGGTCTGTTGAATGTCGTGA
AGGAAGCAGTTCCTCTGGAAGCTTCTTGAAGACAAACAACGTCTGTAGCGACCCTTTGCAGGCAGCGGAA
CCCCCCACCTGGCGACAGGTGCCTCTGCGGCCAAAAGCCACGTGTATAAGATACACCTGCAAAGGCGGCA
CAACCCCAGTGCCACGTTGTGAGTTGGATAGTTGTGGAAAGAGTCAAATGGCTCTCCTCAAGCGTATTCA
ACAAGGGGCTGAAGGATGCCCAGAAGGTACCCCATTGTATGGGATCTGATCTGGGGCCTCGGTGCACATG
CTTTACATGTGTTTAGTCGAGGTTAAAAAAACGTCTAGGCCCCCCGAACCACGGGGACGTGGTTTTCCTT
TGAAAAACACGATAATACCATGCCAGAGCCTTCTAAGTCTGCACCAGCCCCTAAGAAGGGATCTAAGAAA
GCCATCTCTAAGGCGCAGAAGAAGGATGGCAAGAAGCGCAAGCGCAGCCGCAAGGAGAGCTATTCGGTGT
ACGTGTACAAGGTGCTGAAGCAAGTGCACCCCGACACCGGCATCTCCTCCAAGGCCATGGGCATCATGAA
CTCGTTCGTGAACGACATCTTCGAGCGCATCGCGAGCGAGGCGTCCCGCCTGGCGCATTACAACAAGCGC
TCGACCATCACGTCCCGGGAGATCCAGACGGCCGTGCGCCTGCTGCTGCCCGGGGAGCTGGCCAAGCACG
CCGTGTCGGAGGGCACTAAGGCCGTCACCAAGTACACCAGCTCCAAGGACCCACCGGTCGCCACCGGATC
CACGGTCGCCACCATGGGCGAGGACCAGGTGGACCCCAGGCTGATCGACGGCAAGGGAGGAGGCGGGGGA
GGGGACTACAAAGACGATGACGACAAGGGAGGAGGCGGGGGAGGGAGCGGCTTCGCCAACGAGCTGGGCC
CCAGGCTGATGGGCAAGTGCGGCATGCTGATGGTGTAAGCGGCCGCGACTCTAGAGTCGACCTGCAGGCA
TGCAAGCTTCAGGTAGCCGGCTAACGTTAACAACCGGTACCTCTAGAACTATAGCTAGCATGCGCAAATT
TAAAGCGCTGATATCGATAAAATAAAAGATTTTATTTAGTCTCCAGAAAAAGGGGGGAATGAAAGACCCC
ACCTGTAGGTTTGGCAAGCTAGCTTAAGTAACGCCATTTTGCAAGGCATGGAAAATACATAACTGAGAAT
AGAGAAGTTCAGATCAAGGTTAGGAACAGAGAGACAGCAGAATATGGGCCAAACAGGATATCTGTGGTAA
GCAGTTCCTGCCCCGGCTCAGGGCCAAGAACAGATGGTCCCCAGATGCGGTCCCGCCCTCAGCAGTTTCT
AGAGAACCATCAGATGTTTCCAGGGTGCCCCAAGGACCTGAAATGACCCTGTGCCTTATTTGAACTAACC
AATCAGTTCGCTTCTCGCTTCTGTTCGCGCGCTTCTGCTCCCCGAGCTCAATAAAAGAGCCCACAACCCC
TCACTCGGCGCGCCAGTCCTCCGATAGACTGCGTCGCCCGGGTACCCGTGTATCCAATAAACCCTCTTGC
AGTTGCATCCGACTTGTGGTCTCGCTGTTCCTTGGGAGGGTCTCCTCTGAGTGATTGACTACCCGTCAGC
GGGGGTCTTTCATGGGTAACAGTTTCTTGAAGTTGGAGAACAACATTCTGAGGGTAGGAGTCGAATATTA
AGTAATCCTGACTCAATTAGCCACTGTTTTGAATCCACATACTCCAATACTCCTGAAATAGTTCATTATG
GACAGCGCAGAAAGAGCTGGGGAGAATTGTGAAATTGTTATCCGCTCACAATTCCACACAACATACGAGC
CGGAAGCATAAAGTGTAAAGCCTGGGGTGCCTAATGAGTGAGCTAACTCACATTAATTGCGTTGCGCTCA
CTGCCCGCTTTCCAGTCGGGAAACCTGTCGTGCCAGCTGCATTAATGAATCGGCCAACGCGCGGGGAGAG
GCGGTTTGCGTATTGGGCGCTCTTCCGCTTCCTCGCTCACTGACTCGCTGCGCTCGGTCGTTCGGCTGCG
GCGAGCGGTATCAGCTCACTCAAAGGCGGTAATACGGTTATCCACAGAATCAGGGGATAACGCAGGAAAG
AACATGTGAGCAAAAGGCCAGCAAAAGGCCAGGAACCGTAAAAAGGCCGCGTTGCTGGCGTTTTTCCATA
GGCTCCGCCCCCCTGACGAGCATCACAAAAATCGACGCTCAAGTCAGAGGTGGCGAAACCCGACAGGACT
ATAAAGATACCAGGCGTTTCCCCCTGGAAGCTCCCTCGTGCGCTCTCCTGTTCCGACCCTGCCGCTTACC
GGATACCTGTCCGCCTTTCTCCCTTCGGGAAGCGTGGCGCTTTCTCATAGCTCACGCTGTAGGTATCTCA
GTTCGGTGTAGGTCGTTCGCTCCAAGCTGGGCTGTGTGCACGAACCCCCCGTTCAGCCCGACCGCTGCGC
CTTATCCGGTAACTATCGTCTTGAGTCCAACCCGGTAAGACACGACTTATCGCCACTGGCAGCAGCCACT
GGTAACAGGATTAGCAGAGCGAGGTATGTAGGCGGTGCTACAGAGTTCTTGAAGTGGTGGCCTAACTACG
GCTACACTAGAAGAACAGTATTTGGTATCTGCGCTCTGCTGAAGCCAGTTACCTTCGGAAAAAGAGTTGG
TAGCTCTTGATCCGGCAAACAAACCACCGCTGGTAGCGGTGGTTTTTTTGTTTGCAAGCAGCAGATTACG
CGCAGAAAAAAAGGATCTCAAGAAGATCCTTTGATCTTTTCTACGGGGTCTGACGCTCAGTGGAACGAAA
ACTCACGTTAAGGGATTTTGGTCATGAGATTATCAAAAAGGATCTTCACCTAGATCCTTTTAAATTAAAA
ATGAAGTTTTAAATCAATCTAAAGTATATATGAGTAAACTTGGTCTGACAGTTACCAATGCTTAATCAGT
GAGGCACCTATCTCAGCGATCTGTCTATTTCGTTCATCCATAGTTGCCTGACTCCCCGTCGTGTAGATAA
CTACGATACGGGAGGGCTTACCATCTGGCCCCAGTGCTGCAATGATACCGCGAGACCCACGCTCACCGGC
TCCAGATTTATCAGCAATAAACCAGCCAGCCGGAAGGGCCGAGCGCAGAAGTGGTCCTGCAACTTTATCC
GCCTCCATCCAGTCTATTAATTGTTGCCGGGAAGCTAGAGTAAGTAGTTCGCCAGTTAATAGTTTGCGCA
ACGTTGTTGCCATTGCTACAGGCATCGTGGTGTCACGCTCGTCGTTTGGTATGGCTTCATTCAGCTCCGG
TTCCCAACGATCAAGGCGAGTTACATGATCCCCCATGTTGTGCAAAAAAGCGGTTAGCTCCTTCGGTCCT
CCGATCGTTGTCAGAAGTAAGTTGGCCGCAGTGTTATCACTCATGGTTATGGCAGCACTGCATAATTCTC
TTACTGTCATGCCATCCGTAAGATGCTTTTCTGTGACTGGTGAGTACTCAACCAAGTCATTCTGAGAATA
GTGTATGCGGCGACCGAGTTGCTCTTGCCCGGCGTCAATACGGGATAATACCGCGCCACATAGCAGAACT
TTAAAAGTGCTCATCATTGGAAAACGTTCTTCGGGGCGAAAACTCTCAAGGATCTTACCGCTGTTGAGAT
CCAGTTCGATGTAACCCACTCGTGCACCCAACTGATCTTCAGCATCTTTTACTTTCACCAGCGTTTCTGG
GTGAGCAAAAACAGGAAGGCAAAATGCCGCAAAAAAGGGAATAAGGGCGACACGGAAATGTTGAATACTC
ATACTCTTCCTTTTTCAATATTATTGAAGCATTTATCAGGGTTATTGTCTCATGAGCGGATACATATTTG
AATGTATTTAGAAAAATAAACAAATAGGGGTTCCGCGCACATTTCCCCGAAAAGTGCCACCTGACGTCTA
AGAAACCATTATTATCATGACATTAACCTATAAAAATAGGCGTATCACGAGGCCCTTTCGTCTCGCGCGT
TTCGGTGATGACGGTGAAAACCTCTGACACATGCAGCTCCCGGAGACGGTCACAGCTTGTCTGTAAGCGG
ATGCCGGGAGCAGACAAGCCCGTCAGGGCGCGTCAGCGGGTGTTGGCGGGTGTCGGGGCTGGCTTAACTA
TGCGGCATCAGAGCAGATTGTACTGAGAGTGCACCATATGCGGTGTGAAATACCGCACAGATGCGTAAGG
AGAAAATACCGCATCAGGCGCCATTCGCCATTCAGGCTGCGCAACTGTTGGGAAGGGCGATCGGTGCGGG
CCTCTTCGCTATTACGCCAGCTGGCGAAAGGGGGATGTGCTGCAAGGCGATTAAGTTGGGTAACGCCAGG
G
Features (pLannotate 1.2.2; 20 found; start..end, strand, type, name):
     32..233     -  CDS            TcR (fragment): tetracycline efflux protein; tet; confers resistance to tetracycline
    234..332     +  CDS            env (fragment): murine leukemia virus gPr80 envelope polyprotein precursor; env; proteolytically cleaved into gp70SU and p15TM subunits
    374..890     +  LTR            5' LTR: 5' long terminal repeat from murine embryonic stem cell virus
    954..1295    +  misc_feature   MESV Ψ: packaging signal of murine embryonic stem cell virus
   1362..1778    +  CDS            gag (truncated): truncated Moloney murine leukemia virus (MMLV) gag gene lacking the start codon
   1837..2397    +  misc_feature   IRES: internal ribosome entry site (IRES) of the encephalomyocarditis virus (EMCV)
   2400..2777    +  CDS            H2bc3: H2B1B_MOUSE - Also known as Hist1h2bb Experimental evidence at protein level: Swiss-Prot protein existence level 1. Core component of nucleosome. Nucleosomes wrap and compact DNA into chromatin, limiting DNA accessibility to the cellular machineries which require DNA as a template. Histones thereby play a central role in transcription regulation, DNA repair, DNA replication and chromosomal stability. DNA accessibility is regulated via a complex set of post-translational modifications of histones, also called histone code, and nucleosome remodeling. From Mus musculus (Mouse).
   2873..2893    +  CDS            3xFLAG (fragment): three tandem FLAG® epitope tags
   2989..3019    +  misc_feature   MCS (fragment): pUC18/19 multiple cloning site
   3139..3653    +  LTR            3' LTR: 3' long terminal repeat from murine embryonic stem cell virus
   3815..3831    -  protein_bind   lac operator: The lac repressor binds to the lac operator to inhibit transcription in E. coli. This inhibition can be relieved by adding lactose or isopropyl-β-D-thiogalactopyranoside (IPTG). lac repressor encoded by lacI
   3839..3869    -  promoter       lac promoter: promoter for the E. coli lac operon
   3884..3905    -  protein_bind   CAP binding site: CAP binding activates transcription in the presence of cAMP. E. coli catabolite activator protein
   3918..4010    -  CDS            lacI (fragment): lac repressor; lacI; The lac repressor binds to the lac operator to inhibit transcription in E. coli. This inhibition can be relieved by adding lactose or isopropyl-β-D-thiogalactopyranoside (IPTG).
   4193..4781    -  rep_origin     ori: high-copy-number ColE1/pMB1/pBR322/pUC origin of replication
   4952..5812    -  CDS            AmpR: β-lactamase; bla; confers resistance to ampicillin, carbenicillin, and related antibiotics
   5813..5917    -  promoter       AmpR promoter: bla
   6012..6047    +  CDS            rop (fragment): Rop protein, which maintains plasmids at low copy number; rop
   6149..6248    +  misc_feature   bom (fragment): basis of mobility region from pBR322
   6254..32      -  CDS            lacZα (fragment) (across the origin): LacZα fragment of β-galactosidase; lacZ fragment
