[The description below was written by a language model from this plasmid's Addgene catalogue record and pLannotate feature annotations shown in this document.]
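Description:
pMIHP-16231 C.FLAG.OLLAS is an empty-backbone gammaretroviral vector from the pMIHP series. That series derives from pMIGII, with the GFP reporter downstream of the IRES replaced by a histone carrying epitope tags. The retroviral cassette is bounded by murine embryonic stem cell virus 5' and 3' LTRs. It contains the MESV Ψ packaging signal and a truncated, start-codon-less MMLV gag segment that extends the packaging region, so that the genomic transcript can be packaged into particles when gag-pol and env are supplied in trans. No separate internal promoter is annotated, so expression is presumably driven from the 5' LTR.

Downstream of gag lies an EMCV IRES, followed directly by the mouse histone H2B coding sequence (H2bc3). The catalogue lists C, FLAG and OLLAS as the fused tags. Of these, the automated annotation detects only a short FLAG-type match after the histone and does not call the C and OLLAS epitopes. The combination of epitopes on a nuclear, chromatin-bound histone serves as a "Flow Code" marker, presumably allowing transduced cells to be identified by antibody staining and flow cytometry. No gene of interest is present. By analogy with pMIG-type vectors, a cargo would be placed upstream of the IRES to give a bicistronic transcript, although the table does not annotate a cloning site there. The record states the plasmid is intended for use with mRNAs but does not elaborate.

The plasmid is maintained in E. coli through a high-copy ColE1/pUC-type origin and ampicillin resistance (AmpR with its bla promoter). The remaining annotations (lac promoter/operator and fragments of TcR, lacI, lacZα, rop, bom and env) are nonfunctional backbone remnants.
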