Addgene plasmid #237568: pMIHP-16231 C.FLAG.OLLAS
Purpose: (Empty Backbone) C.FLAG.OLLAS Flow Code Plasmid This plasmid is to be used with mRNAs.
Depositing lab: Adrian Liston. Depositing organization: Babraham Institute.
Backbone
  Vector backbone: p.MIHP — made from p.MIGII with the GFP element being replaced with the histone epitopes
  Vector type: Retroviral
  Tag / fusion protein: C; FLAG; OLLAS
Growth in bacteria
  Bacterial resistance: Ampicillin, 100 μg/mL
  Growth temperature: 30°C
  Growth strain: NEB Stable
  Copy number: Unknown
Gene/Insert
  Gene/Insert name: None
Terms and licenses: Academic/Nonprofit Terms; Industry Terms: Not Available to Industry
How to cite: pMIHP-16231 C.FLAG.OLLAS was a gift from Adrian Liston (Addgene plasmid # 237568 ; http://n2t.net/addgene:237568 ; RRID:Addgene_237568)
